Addgene plasmid #14635: Rev CDK9 (D167N) (P#858)
Depositing lab: Matija Peterlin. Depositing organization: University of California, San Francisco (UCSF). Publication: The ability of positive transcription elongation factor B to transactivate human immunodeficiency virus transcription depends on a functional kinase domain, cyclin T1, and Tat. Fujinaga K, Cujec TP, Peng J, Garriga J, Price DH, Grana X, Peterlin BM. J Virol. 1998 Sep . 72(9):7154-9. PubMed 9696809.
Backbone
  Vector backbone: pSPORT-Rev
  Backbone size w/o insert (bp): 4200
  Vector type: Mammalian Expression
Growth in bacteria
  Bacterial resistance: Ampicillin, 100 μg/mL
  Growth temperature: 37°C
  Growth strain: DH5alpha
  Copy number: High Copy
Gene/Insert
  Gene/Insert name: cdk9 D167N (alt names: cyclin dependent kinase 9; cdk9)
  Species: H. sapiens (human)
  Insert size (bp): 1100
  Mutation: D167N. Kinase negative mutant.
  Entrez Gene: CDK9 (a.k.a. C-2k, CDC2L4, CTK1, PITALRE, TAK)
  Tag / fusion protein: Rev (N terminal on backbone)
  Cloning method: Restriction Enzyme; 5′ cloning site SalI (not destroyed); 3′ cloning site NotI (not destroyed)
  Sequencing primers: 5′ SP6; 3′ T7
Terms and licenses: Academic/Nonprofit Terms; Industry Terms: Not Available to Industry
Depositor comments: To construct pSPORTRev, Rev coding sequences (350 bp) were amplified by PCR from pcRev, restricted with AflII and SacI, and cloned into the PstI and SacI sites of pSV · SPORT 1 (Gibco BRL, Gaithersburg, Md.), which contains modified polylinker sequences . CDK9 (D167N) was amplified by PCR from pRc/CMVCDK9D-NHA [pCDK9(D167N) with the oligonucleotides 5' GCGATCcagctgGAGGCGGCCATGGCAAAGCAGTACGACTCGGT 3' (lowercase letters indicate the PvuII site) and 5' CAGACGGAGTTTGAGCGCGTCTTCCTCGAGAGGGGCCGGCG 3'. Amplified products (1.1 kbp) were restricted with PvuII and subcloned into pSPORTRev (PvuII).
How to cite: Rev CDK9 (D167N) (P#858) was a gift from Matija Peterlin (Addgene plasmid # 14635 ; http://n2t.net/addgene:14635 ; RRID:Addgene_14635)
