[The description below was written by a language model from this plasmid's Addgene catalogue record.]
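Description:
Rev CDK9 (D167N) is a mammalian expression plasmid built on pSPORT-Rev, a roughly 4.2 kb derivative of pSV·SPORT 1 in which about 350 bp of HIV Rev coding sequence was placed in a modified polylinker. It is maintained in E. coli as a high-copy plasmid under ampicillin selection. The record does not explicitly name the promoter or origin of replication, and no feature table is provided. SP6 and T7 sites flank the insert, as indicated by the listed sequencing primers.

The payload is an approximately 1.1 kb human CDK9 (PITALRE) coding sequence carrying the D167N substitution, which the record describes as a kinase-negative mutant. It was PCR-amplified from an existing CDK9 (D167N) expression plasmid. The insert sits downstream of Rev, so the expressed protein is an N-terminal Rev–CDK9 fusion. The cloning details are inconsistent: the catalogue fields list SalI and NotI as the flanking cloning sites, whereas the depositor's comments describe subcloning of a PvuII-cut PCR product into the PvuII site of pSPORTRev.

Rev is an RNA-binding protein that recognises the Rev response element, so fusing it to CDK9 can tether the kinase subunit of positive transcription elongation factor b (P-TEFb) to a reporter transcript carrying a Rev-binding site, independently of Tat and TAR. The associated study examined whether P-TEFb's transactivation of HIV transcription depends on a functional kinase domain, cyclin T1 and Tat. In that context, this catalytically inactive fusion most plausibly serves as the negative-control counterpart to a wild-type Rev–CDK9 construct, testing whether kinase activity is needed for activation.
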