>Addgene plasmid #14635 | Rev CDK9 (D167N) (P#858) | addgene partial sequence | sequence record 92716 | T7 5'-TAATACGACTCACTATAGGG-3'
TCATCGCTGTCGATGCGCTGGGCAGGGTCCAGCACCAGCAGCTTGTCGATGAGGTCCAGTGCGTATGGGT
CACGCACATAGGCCTTCAGCCTGTCCTTCACCTTCCGCTTCTGGCCCTTGACCAGCTCCAGCTTTTCGTA
CAGCTCATAGTTGTCCACGTTTGGCCACACCTCAGGGGTGATGGAGCCGCAGAGCTGACTGATGAGGGCG
AGTTGGTGCTGCTCCGTGTTGCCCTGCATGATGGGGCTGCGGGTCCACATCTCTGCCATGATGCACCCAG
CACCCCACAGGTCAATGGGGGGGCCGTAGTCCCGCTCCCCGAGCAACAGCTCCGGGGGCCGGTACCAGAG
TGTCACCACACGGTTGGTGTAGCGGTTGGGCTGGCTGTTCTTGGCCAGGCTGAAGGCCCGGGCCAGCCCA
AAGTTTGCCAGCTTCAGGACCCCATCACGAGTGATAAGCACATTAGCAGCCTTCATGTCCCTATGCAGGA
TCTTGTTTCTGTGGATGTAGTAGAGGCCGTTAAGCAGCATCTGCATCACCCTCTTGATCTCAGACAGCGT
GAACTTGACCAAAACATTGCTCAACAGCCCAGCAAGGTCATGCTCGCAGAAGTCGAACACCAGGTATATA
CTACCCTTGCAGCGGTTATAGGGGGAAGCTTTGGTTCGACAAATCTCAATCAAGTTGACCACATTCTCGT
GTTTTAGAAGCTGAAGGATCTTGATCTCCCGCAAGGCTGTAATGGGGAACCCCTCCTTCTCGTTTTCCAT
CAGCACCTTCTTCAGAGCCACCTTCTGGCCGGTCTTGCGGTGCCTGGCCTTGAAACACCT
