>Addgene plasmid #14635 | Rev CDK9 (D167N) (P#858) | addgene partial sequence | sequence record 92718 | Sp6 5'-ATTTAGGTGACACTATAG-3'
AACCATCAGCAAGAGGTCATTGTTCACCATGGCAGGAAGAAGCGGAGACAGCGACGAAGACCTCCTCAAG
GCAGTCAGACTCATCAAGTTTCTCTATCAAAGCAACCCACCTCCCAATCCCGAGGGGACCCGACAGGCCC
GAAGGAATAGAAGAAGAAGGTGGAGAGAGAGACAGAGACAGATCCATTCGATTAGTGAACGGATCCTTAG
CACTTATCTGGGACGATCTGCGGAGCCTGTGCCTCTTCAGCTACCACCGCTTGAGAGACTTACTCTTGAT
TGTAACGAGGATTGTGGAACTTCTGGGACGCAGGGGGTGGGAAGCCCTCAAATATTGGTGGAATCTCCTA
CAATATTGGAGTCAGGAGCTAAAGAGCTCCAGCTGAAGCTTGTCGACGGGCCCGATATCGCGGCCCTGGA
GGCGGCCATGGCAAAGCAGTACGACTCGGTGGAGTGCCCTTTTTGTGATGAAGTTTCCAAATACGAGAAG
CTCGCCAAGATCGGCCAAGGCACCTTCGGGGAGGTGTTCAAGGCCAGGCACCGCAAGACCGGCCAGAAGG
TGGCTCTGAAGAAGGTGCTGATGGAAAACGAGAAGGAGGGGTTCCCCATTACAGCCTTGCGGGAGATCAA
GATCCTTCAGCTTCTAAAACACGAGAATGTGGTCAACTTGATTGAGATTTGTCGAACCAAAGCTTCCCCC
TATAACCGCTGCAAGGGTAGTATATACCTGGTGTTCGACTTCTGCGAGCATGACCTTGCTGGGCTGTTGA
GCAATGTTTTGGTCAAGTTCACGCTGTCTGAGATCAAGAGGGTGATGCAGATGCTGCTTAACGGCCTCTA
CTACATCCACAGAAACAAGATCCTGCATAGGGACATGAAGGCTGCTAATGTGCTTATCACTCGTGATGGG
